>Addgene plasmid #166937 | pPtac | addgene full sequence | sequence record 333658 | Addgene NGS Result
GGACGGTACGCGACTGGGCGTGGAGCATCTGGTCGCATTGGGTCACCAGCAAATCGCGCTGTTAGCGGGC
CCATTAAGTTCTGTCTCGGCGCGTCTGCGTCTGGCTGGCTGGCATAAATATCTCACTCGCAATCAAATTC
AGCCGATAGCGGAACGGGAAGGCGACTGGAGTGCCATGTCCGGTTTTCAACAAACCATGCAAATGCTGAA
TGAGGGCATCGTTCCCACTGCGATGCTGGTTGCCAACGATCAGATGGCGCTGGGCGCAATGCGCGCCATT
ACCGAGTCCGGGCTGCGCGTTGGTGCGGATATCTCGGTAGTGGGATACGACGATACCGAAGATAGCTCAT
GTTATATCCCGCCGTTAACCACCATCAAACAGGATTTTCGCCTGCTGGGGCAAACCAGCGTGGACCGCTT
GCTGCAACTCTCTCAGGGCCAGGCGGTGAAGGGCAATCAGCTGTTGCCAGTCTCACTGGTGAAAAGAAAA
ACCACCCTGGCGCCCAATACGCAAACCGCCTCTCCCCGCGCGTTGGCCGATTCATTAATGCAGCTGGCAC
GACAGGTTTCCCGACTGGAAAGCGGGCAGTGAGATGTGGGGTCCGATCTAACTAAAAAGGCCGCTCTGCG
GCCTTTTTTCTTTTCACTTCACCGCGGAACCCCTATTTGTTTATTTTTCTAAATACATTCAAATATGTAT
CCGCTCATGAATTAATTCTTAGAAAAACTCATCGAGCATCAAATGAAACTGCAATTTATTCATATCAGGA
TTATCAATACCATATTTTTGAAAAAGCCGTTTCTGTAATGAAGGAGAAAACTCACCGAGGCAGTTCCATA
GGATGGCAAGATCCTGGTATCGGTCTGCGATTCCGACTCGTCCAACATCAATACAACCTATTAATTTCCC
CTCGTCAAAAATAAGGTTATCAAGTGAGAAATCACCATGAGTGACGACTGAATCCGGTGAGAATGGCAAA
AGTTTATGCATTTCTTTCCAGACTTGTTCAACAGGCCAGCCATTACGCTCGTCATCAAAATCACTCGCAT
CAACCAAACCGTTATTCATTCGTGATTGCGCCTGAGCGAGACGAAATACGCGATCGCTGTTAAAAGGACA
ATTACAAACAGGAATCGAATGCAACCGGCGCAGGAACACTGCCAGCGCATCAACAATATTTTCACCTGAA
TCAGGATATTCTTCTAATACCTGGAATGCTGTTTTCCCGGGGATCGCAGTGGTGAGTAACCATGCATCAT
CAGGAGTACGGATAAAATGCTTGATGGTCGGAAGAGGCATAAATTCCGTCAGCCAGTTTAGTCTGACCAT
CTCATCTGTAACATCATTGGCAACGCTACCTTTGCCATGTTTCAGAAACAACTCTGGCGCATCGGGCTTC
CCATACAATCGATAGATTGTCGCACCTGATTGCCCGACATTATCGCGAGCCCATTTATACCCATATAAAT
CAGCATCCATGTTGGAATTTAATCGCGGCCTAGAGCAAGACGTTTCCCGTTGAATATGGCTCATAACACC
CCTTGTATTACTGTTTATGTAAGCAGACAGTTTTATTGTTCATGACCAAAATCCCTTAACGTGAGTTTTC
GTTCCACTGAGCGTCAGACCCCGTAGAAAAGATCAAAGGATCTTCTTGAGATCCTTTTTTTCTGCGCGTA
ATCTGCTGCTTGCAAACAAAAAAACCACCGCTACCAGCGGTGGTTTGTTTGCCGGATCAAGAGCTACCAA
CTCTTTTTCCGAAGGTAACTGGCTTCAGCAGAGCGCAGATACCAAATACTGTCCTTCTAGTGTAGCCGTA
GTTAGGCCACCACTTCAAGAACTCTGTAGCACCGCCTACATACCTCGCTCTGCTAATCCTGTTACCAGTG
GCTGCTGCCAGTGGCGATAAGTCGTGTCTTACCGGGTTGGACTCAAGACGATAGTTACCGGATAAGGCGC
AGCGGTCGGGCTGAACGGGGGGTTCGTGCACACAGCCCAGCTTGGAGCGAACGACCTACACCGAACTGAG
ATACCTACAGCGTGAGCTATGAGAAAGCGCCACGCTTCCCGAAGGGAGAAAGGCGGACAGGTATCCGGTA
AGCGGCAGGGTCGGAACAGGAGAGCGCACGAGGGAGCTTCCAGGGGGAAACGCCTGGTATCTTTATAGTC
CTGTCGGGTTTCGCCACCTCTGACTTGAGCGTCGATTTTTGTGATGCTCGTCAGGGGGGCGGAGCCTATG
GAAAAACGCCAGCAACGCGGCCTTTTTACGGTTCCTGGCCTTTTGCTGGCCTTTTGCTCACATGTTCTTT
CCTGCGTTATCCCCTGATTCTGTGGATAACCGTATTACCGCCTTTGGGCATGTTGACAATTAATCATCGG
CTCGTATAATGTGTGGAATTGTGAGCGCTCACAATTAGTAGCCCGGATGCGGATCTAGGAGGAAGGATCT
GATGGTGAGTAAAGGAGAGGAGCTGTTTACAGGCGTTGTACCCATCTTGGTTGAGTTGGATGGGGACGTT
AATGGTCATAAGTTTTCGGTTAGCGGCGAGGGCGAAGGCGACGCTACTTACGGCAAATTGACGCTTAAGT
TCATTTGTACTACAGGAAAACTTCCAGTCCCCTGGCCAACTCTGGTTACAACACTTACATACGGGGTCCA
ATGTTTCTCGCGTTACCCAGATCACATGAAGCAGCACGACTTCTTTAAATCTGCAATGCCAGAAGGCTAT
GTGCAAGAGCGCACAATCTTCTTCAAGGATGACGGGAACTATAAGACACGCGCCGAGGTCAAGTTTGAGG
GGGATACGTTAGTGAATCGCATTGAATTGAAAGGCATTGACTTTAAAGAAGATGGCAACATTTTGGGACA
TAAACTGGAGTATAACTATAATTCGCACAACGTGTATATCATGGCTGACAAGCAGAAGAACGGGATTAAG
GTAAATTTCAAGATTCGTCACAACATTGAGGATGGCAGCGTGCAATTGGCTGACCATTATCAACAAAACA
CACCCATTGGCGACGGCCCGGTTTTACTTCCTGACAATCACTACCTGAGTACACAATCCAAATTATCGAA
GGACCCAAATGAGAAACGTGATCACATGGTCCTTTTGGAGTTCGTAACCGCGGCGGGGATTACTTTAGGC
ATGGATGAGTTGTATAAGTGAGGCGGCTAAACGATTCCTAGACCGACGTACGATACAACTAGCGCTCGGT
ACCAAATTCCAGAAAAGAGGCCTCCCGAAAGGGGGGCCTTTTTTCGTTTTGGTCCCTGAGTACAGAGTCT
AAGGGTCGGGGGCCAAAAGGCCATCCGTCAGGATGGCCTTCTGCTTAATTTGATGCCTGGCAGTTTATGG
CGGGCGTCCTGCCCGCCACCCTCCGGGCCGTTGCTTCGCAACGTTCAAATCCGCTCCCGGCGGATTTGTC
CTACTCAGGAGAGCGTTCACCGACAAACAACAGATAAAACGAAAGGCCCAGTCTTTCGACTGAGCCTTTC
GTTTTATAAGCTTTATCAAGGCGAAGCTTGATGTCCCACGGGATGAACGAGCTCCAGCATACGTTACCGA
GCAAATATCTTGACTCATGTCTCAGATTCCCAGCCGCGGCGCGCCATCGAATGGTGAAAAACCTTTCGCG
GTATGGCATGATAGCGCCCGGAAGAGAGTCAATTCATGGAGGTGAATATGAAACCAGTAACGTTATACGA
TGTCGCAGAGTATGCCGGTGTCTCTTATATGACCGTTTCCCGCGTGGTGAACCAGGCCAGCCACGTTTCT
GCGAAAACGCGGGAAAAAGTGGAAGCGGCGATGGTGGAGCTGAATTACATTCCCAACCGCGTGGCACAAC
AACTGGCGGGCAAACAGTCGTTGCTGATTGGCGTTGCCACCTCCAGTCTGGCCCTGCACGCGCCGTCGCA
AATTGTCGCGGCGATTAAATCTCGCGCCGATCAACTGGGTGCCAGCGTGGTGGTGTCGATGGTAGAACGA
AGCGGCGTCGAAGCCTGTAAAGCGGCGGTGCACAATCTTCTCGCGCAACGCGTCAGTGGGCTGATCATTA
ACTATCCGCTGGATGACCAGGATGCCATTGCTGTGGAAGCTGCCTGCACTAATGTTCCGGCGTTATTTCT
TGATGTCTCTGACCAGACACCCATCAACAGTATTATTTACTCCCATGA
Features (pLannotate 1.2.2; 10 found; start..end, strand, type, name):
    653..710     +  promoter       AmpR promoter (fragment): bla
    719..1534    -  CDS            KanR: aminoglycoside phosphotransferase; aph(3')-Ia; confers resistance to kanamycin in bacteria or G418 (Geneticin®) in eukaryotes
   1656..2244    +  rep_origin     ori: high-copy-number ColE1/pMB1/pBR322/pUC origin of replication
   2363..2391    +  promoter       tac promoter: strong E. coli promoter; hybrid between the trp and lac UV5 promoters
   2397..2416    -  protein_bind   lac operator (symmetric): The lac repressor binds to the lac operator to inhibit transcription in E. coli. This inhibition can be relieved by adding lactose or isopropyl-β-D-thiogalactopyranoside (IPTG). The symmetric lac operator was optimized for tight binding of lac repressor. lac repressor encoded by lacI
   2452..3168    +  CDS            mEGFP: mEGFP is a basic (constitutively fluorescent) green fluorescent protein published in 2002, derived from Aequorea victoria. It has moderate acid sensitivity.
   3305..3332    -  terminator     rrnB T2 terminator: transcription terminator T2 from the E. coli rrnB gene
   3424..3505    -  terminator     rrnB T1 terminator: Escherichia coli rrnB; transcription terminator T1 from the E. coli rrnB gene
   3614..3687    +  promoter       lacIq promoter (fragment): lacI (mutant); In the lacIq allele, a single base change in the promoter boosts expression of the lacI gene about 10-fold.
   3689..592     +  CDS            lacI (fragment) (across the origin): lac repressor; lacI; The lac repressor binds to the lac operator to inhibit transcription in E. coli. This inhibition can be relieved by adding lactose or isopropyl-β-D-thiogalactopyranoside (IPTG).
