[The description below was written by a language model from this plasmid's Addgene catalogue record and pLannotate feature annotations shown in this document.]
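Description:
pPtac is a bacterial expression and synthetic-biology plasmid built on a pBR322-derived backbone, about 4.2 kb in total, designed as a "single-level controller" (SLC) in which a reporter gene is regulated at the transcriptional level only. It replicates in E. coli from a ColE1/pMB1-family origin. The catalogue lists it as low copy, whereas the automated annotation labels this origin class generically as high copy. Selection is by kanamycin through an aph(3')-Ia aminoglycoside phosphotransferase gene. A short fragment of the bla (AmpR) promoter sits next to this marker, but no ampicillin resistance gene is annotated.

The payload is a synthetic circuit in which the tac promoter, a strong trp/lacUV5 hybrid, is followed immediately by a symmetric lac operator optimised for tight repressor binding, and drives a green fluorescent protein coding sequence annotated as mEGFP. The rrnB T1 and T2 terminators lie downstream of the reporter but are annotated on the opposite strand, so their exact role relative to the GFP transcript is not clear from the feature table. The plasmid also carries its own repressor supply: a lacI coding sequence, annotated as a fragment spanning the numbering origin, expressed from a lacIq-type promoter that raises repressor levels. In the absence of inducer, LacI binds the operator and blocks GFP transcription, and adding IPTG or lactose relieves this repression.

According to the record, the construct serves as an inducible GFP expression device controlled at one level. It presumably acts as a reference for comparison with the multi-level controllers that are the subject of the associated work on stringent gene expression control.
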