Addgene plasmid #166937: pPtac
Purpose: Ptac single-level gene expression controller (SLC)
Depositing lab: Thomas Gorochowski. Depositing organization: University of Bristol. Publication: Harnessing the central dogma for stringent multi-level control of gene expression. Greco FV, Pandi A, Erb TJ, Grierson CS, Gorochowski TE. Nat Commun. 2021 Mar 19;12(1):1738. doi: 10.1038/s41467-021-21995-7. PubMed 33741937.
Backbone
  Vector backbone: pBR322
  Backbone size w/o insert (bp): 1704
  Total vector size (bp): 4175
  Vector type: Bacterial Expression, Synthetic Biology
Growth in bacteria
  Bacterial resistance: Kanamycin, 50 μg/mL
  Growth temperature: 37°C
  Growth strain: DH5alpha
  Copy number: Low Copy
Gene/Insert
  Gene/Insert name: Genetic circuit expressing GFP- PTAC (alt name: PTAC)
  Species: Synthetic
  Promoter: PTAC
  Cloning method: Unknown
  Sequencing primers: 5′ aaacaaataggggttccgcg
Terms and licenses: Academic/Nonprofit Terms; Industry Terms: Not Available to Industry
How to cite: pPtac was a gift from Thomas Gorochowski (Addgene plasmid # 166937 ; http://n2t.net/addgene:166937 ; RRID:Addgene_166937)
